Addgene plasmid #167962: pBN215
Purpose: express E. coli E69 (O9a:K30) Wzc with Y715E, Y717E, Y718E
Depositing lab: James Naismith. Depositing organization: University of Oxford. Publication: The molecular basis of regulation of bacterial capsule assembly by Wzc. Yang Y, Liu J, Clarke BR, Seidel L, Bolla JR, Ward PN, Zhang P, Robinson CV, Whitfield C, Naismith JH. Nat Commun. 2021 Jul 16;12(1):4349. doi: 10.1038/s41467-021-24652-1. PubMed 34272394.
Backbone
  Vector backbone: pBAD24
  Backbone size w/o insert (bp): 4542
  Total vector size (bp): 6698
  Vector type: Bacterial Expression
Growth in bacteria
  Bacterial resistance: Ampicillin, 100 μg/mL
  Growth temperature: 37°C
  Growth strain: DH5alpha
  Copy number: Unknown
Gene/Insert
  Gene/Insert name: E. coli E69 (O9a:K30) Wzc with Y715E, Y717E, Y718E
  Species: Escherichia coli
  Insert size (bp): 2184
  Mutation: Y715E, Y717E, Y718E
  Promoter: araBAD
  Tag / fusion protein: hexa-histidine tag (C terminal on insert)
  Cloning method: Gibson Cloning
  Sequencing primers: 5′ pBADF; 3′ pBADR
Terms and licenses: Academic/Nonprofit Terms; Industry Terms: Not Available to Industry
How to cite: pBN215 was a gift from James Naismith (Addgene plasmid # 167962 ; http://n2t.net/addgene:167962 ; RRID:Addgene_167962)
