[The description below was written by a language model from this plasmid's Addgene catalogue record and pLannotate feature annotations shown in this document.]
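Description:
pBN215 is a bacterial expression plasmid built on the pBAD24 backbone for arabinose-inducible production of a mutant form of Wzc from Escherichia coli E69 (serotype O9a:K30). The roughly 2.2 kb insert, introduced by Gibson assembly, sits directly downstream of the araBAD promoter, and the divergently transcribed araC gene on the same plasmid supplies the regulator that represses the promoter in the absence of L-arabinose and activates it when the sugar is present. The coding sequence carries three tyrosine-to-glutamate substitutions (Y715E, Y717E, Y718E) and ends in a C-terminal hexahistidine tag for affinity purification. The automated annotation detects this tag as a fragment of a longer His tag and labels the open reading frame by its closest database match, a Klebsiella pneumoniae homologue, but the catalogue entry identifies the gene as E. coli Wzc. Transcription is terminated by the rrnB T1 and T2 terminators that follow a short remnant of the multiple cloning site.

The plasmid is maintained in E. coli through a ColE1/pMB1-type origin and selected with ampicillin via the β-lactamase gene. An M13 phage origin is also present, along with nonfunctional pBR322-derived remnants (fragments of bom, rop, and the tetracycline resistance gene and its promoter). The associated publication concerns how Wzc regulates bacterial capsule assembly. Glutamate replacement of tyrosines is commonly used to mimic phosphorylation, which would fit such a study, although the record itself does not state the rationale for the mutations. The construct is suited to expressing and purifying this Wzc variant for that type of analysis.
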