Features (pLannotate 1.2.2; 16 found; start..end, strand, type, name):
      1..285     +  promoter       araBAD promoter: araBAD; promoter of the L-arabinose operon of E. coli; the araC regulatory gene is transcribed in the opposite direction (Guzman et al., 1995)
    320..2437    +  CDS            YC06_KLEPN: Experimental evidence at protein level: Swiss-Prot protein existence level 1. From Klebsiella pneumoniae.
   2483..2500    +  CDS            9xHis (fragment): 9xHis affinity tag
   2504..2521    +  misc_feature   MCS (fragment): pUC18/19 multiple cloning site
   2605..2720    +  ncRNA          5S rRNA: Accession: RF00001 - 5S ribosomal RNA
   2724..2810    +  terminator     rrnB T1 terminator: Escherichia coli rrnB; transcription terminator T1 from the E. coli rrnB gene
   2902..2929    +  terminator     rrnB T2 terminator: transcription terminator T2 from the E. coli rrnB gene
   2948..3039    +  promoter       AmpR promoter: bla
   3040..3900    +  CDS            AmpR: β-lactamase; bla; confers resistance to ampicillin, carbenicillin, and related antibiotics
   3942..4322    +  rep_origin     M13 ori (sequence partly withheld): M13 bacteriophage origin of replication; arrow indicates direction of (+) strand synthesis
   4508..5096    +  rep_origin     ori: high-copy-number ColE1/pMB1/pBR322/pUC origin of replication
   5282..5333    -  misc_feature   bom (fragment): basis of mobility region from pBR322
   5449..5488    -  CDS            rop (fragment): Rop protein, which maintains plasmids at low copy number; rop
   5489..5674    -  CDS            TcR (fragment): tetracycline efflux protein; tet; confers resistance to tetracycline
   5684..5702    +  promoter       tet promoter (fragment): E. coli promoter for tetracycline efflux protein gene
   5792..6670    -  CDS            araC: L-arabinose regulatory protein; araC
>Addgene plasmid #167962 | pBN215 | addgene full sequence | sequence record 344789 | Addgene NGS Result
AAGAAACCAATTGTCCATATTGCATCAGACATTGCCGTCACTGCGTCTTTTACTGGCTCTTCTCGCTAAC
CAAACCGGTAACCCCGCTTATTAAAAGCATTCTGTAACAAAGCGGGACCAAAGCCATGACAAAAACGCGT
AACAAAAGTGTCTATAATCACGGCAGAAAAGTCCACATTGATTATTTGCACGGCGTCACACTTTGCTATG
CCATAGCATTTTTATCCATAAGATTAGCGGATCCTACCTGACGCTTTTTATCGCAACTCTCTACTGTTTC
TCCATACCCGTTTTTTTGGGCTAGCAGGAGGAATTCACCATGACTTCAGTCACATCTAAGCAATCAACGA
TACTAGGATCTGATGAAATAGATTTAGGTCGCGTTATCGGTGAGCTAATTGATCATCGTAAGCTTATTAT
ATCTATAACATCGGTTTTTACCTTATTTGCAATACTCTATGCATTATTAGCGACTCCTATCTATGAGACG
GATGCGCTAATTCAAATAGAGCAGAAGCAAGGTAATGCTATACTAAGCAGTCTAAGTCAGGTTTTACCTG
ATGGCCAACCCCAATCTGCACCTGAAACAGCTTTGCTACAATCTCGAATGATTCTTGGCAAAACTATAGA
TGATTTAAACCTTCAGATTCAAATTGAACAAAAATATTTTCCTGTTATTGGCCGTGGGTTAGCAAGATTA
ATGGGAGAAAAACCAGGTAATATTGATATTACTCGGTTATATTTGCCTGATAGTGACGATATTAGTAATA
ATACTCCTAGTATAATATTAACAGTAAAAGATAAAGAAAATTATTCGATCAATAGCGATGGTATTCAACT
CAATGGGGTTGTAGGGACGTTATTAAATGAAAAAGGGATATCATTACTGGTTAACGAAATCGATGCTAAA
CCTGGAGATCAATTTGTTATTACACAGTTGCCTCGATTAAAGGCCATTTCTGATCTTTTAAAAAGTTTTA
GCGTTGCTGATTTGGGTAAAGATACGGGAATGTTAACGTTGACTCTTACTGGAGATAACCCAAAAAGAAT
ATCTCATATTTTGGACAGTATCAGTCAGAACTATCTTGCACAGAACATTGCTAGACAAGCTGCGCAGGAT
GCTAAAAGTCTCGAGTTTTTAAATCAACAATTACCCAAAGTTCGTGCCGAATTAGATTCTGCGGAAGACA
AGTTAAATGCTTATCGTAAGCAAAAAGACTCTGTTGACTTGAATATGGAAGCTAAATCAGTACTTGATCA
AATAGTTAACGTTGATAATCAACTAAATGAATTAACCTTCCGTGAGGCAGAAGTTTCACAGCTATATACT
AAGGAACATCCTACTTATAAGGCGTTAATGGAAAAACGGCAAACACTTCAAGAAGAAAAATCTAAACTTA
ATAAGCGCGTTAGTAGTATGCCCTCGACCCAGCAGGAGGTTCTGCGATTAAGTCGAGATGTTGAATCTGG
TCGTGCTGTATATTTGCAATTGCTAAATCGGCAACAAGAATTAAACATTGCCAAATCAAGTGCTATTGGC
AACGTTAGAATTATTGATAATGCTGTAACAGATCCTAATCCTGTAAGACCAAAGAAGACTATCATAATTG
TAATAGGTGTTGTTTTAGGGCTAATCGTTTCGGTTGTACTGGTATTGTTCCAAGTGTTTCTACGCCGTGG
TATCGAATCCCCAGAGCAACTCGAAGAAATCGGAATAAACGTGTATGCAAGTATTCCAATATCTGAATGG
CTTACAAAAAATGCTCGTCAGTCAGGGAAAGTCAGAAAAAATCAGTCAGACACATTGCTTGCTGTTGGTA
ATCCTGCCGATTTAGCTGTTGAGGCCATTCGTGGTTTACGCACAAGTTTGCATTTTGCAATGATGGAAGC
AAAAAATAATGTCCTAATGATATCGGGTGCTAGTCCAAGCGCAGGTAAAACTTTTATTAGCAGTAACTTG
GCAGCCACTATAGCAATTACAGGGAAAAAAGTTTTATTCATTGATGCTGACCTTCGTAAGGGATATGCTC
ATAAAATGTTTGGTCATAAAAACGATAAAGGATTATCTGAGTTTTTATCTGGACAAGCCGCTGCTGAAAT
GATCATTGATAAAGTAGAAGGGGGGGGATTTGATTACATTGGTCGTGGACAAATTCCTCCAAACCCAGCT
GAATTACTTATGCATCCGCGTTTTGAACAATTATTAAATTGGGCCTCACAAAATTATGATTTAATTATAA
TAGATACACCTCCAATTTTGGCAGTGACAGATGCTGCGATTATTGGTCGATATGCTGGAACATGTCTATT
AGTCGCTCGCTTTGAAAAAAATACTGTTAAAGAAATTGATGTAAGTATGAAGCGGTTTGAGCAAAGTGGT
GTGGTAGTCAAAGGCTGTATACTTAACGGTGTTGTAAAGAAAGCTAGCAGCTACTATAGATATGGCCATA
ATCATTATGGCGAGTCTGAGGAAGATAAAAAACACCACCACCACCACCACTGACTGCAGGCATGCAAGCT
TGGCTGTTTTGGCGGATGAGAGAAGATTTTCAGCCTGATACAGATTAAATCAGAACGCAGAAGCGGTCTG
ATAAAACAGAATTTGCCTGGCGGCAGTAGCGCGGTGGTCCCACCTGACCCCATGCCGAACTCAGAAGTGA
AACGCCGTAGCGCCGATGGTAGTGTGGGGTCTCCCCATGCGAGAGTAGGGAACTGCCAGGCATCAAATAA
AACGAAAGGCTCAGTCGAAAGACTGGGCCTTTCGTTTTATCTGTTGTTTGTCGGTGAACGCTCTCCTGAG
TAGGACAAATCCGCCGGGAGCGGATTTGAACGTTGCGAAGCAACGGCCCGGAGGGTGGCGGGCAGGACGC
CCGCCATAAACTGCCAGGCATCAAATTAAGCAGAAGGCCATCCTGACGGATGGCCTTTTTGCGTTTCTAC
AAACTCTTTTGTTTATTTTTCTAAATACATTCAAATATGTATCCGCTCATGAGACAATAACCCTGATAAA
TGCTTCAATAATATTGAAAAAGGAAGAGTATGAGTATTCAACATTTCCGTGTCGCCCTTATTCCCTTTTT
TGCGGCATTTTGCCTTCCTGTTTTTGCTCACCCAGAAACGCTGGTGAAAGTAAAAGATGCTGAAGATCAG
TTGGGTGCACGAGTGGGTTACATCGAACTGGATCTCAACAGCGGTAAGATCCTTGAGAGTTTTCGCCCCG
AAGAACGTTTTCCAATGATGAGCACTTTTAAAGTTCTGCTATGTGGCGCGGTATTATCCCGTGTTGACGC
CGGGCAAGAGCAACTCGGTCGCCGCATACACTATTCTCAGAATGACTTGGTTGAGTACTCACCAGTCACA
GAAAAGCATCTTACGGATGGCATGACAGTAAGAGAATTATGCAGTGCTGCCATAACCATGAGTGATAACA
CTGCGGCCAACTTACTTCTGACAACGATCGGAGGACCGAAGGAGCTAACCGCTTTTTTGCACAACATGGG
GGATCATGTAACTCGCCTTGATCGTTGGGAACCGGAGCTGAATGAAGCCATACCAAACGACGAGCGTGAC
ACCACGATGCCTGTAGCAATGGCAACAACGTTGCGCAAACTATTAACTGGCGAACTACTTACTCTAGCTT
CCCGGCAACAATTAATAGACTGGATGGAGGCGGATAAAGTTGCAGGACCACTTCTGCGCTCGGCCCTTCC
GGCTGGCTGGTTTATTGCTGATAAATCTGGAGCCGGTGAGCGTGGGTCTCGCGGTATCATTGCAGCACTG
GGGCCAGATGGTAAGCCCTCCCGTATCGTAGTTATCTACACGACGGGGAGTCAGGCAACTATGGATGAAC
GAAATAGACAGATCGCTGAGATAGGTGCCTCACTGATTAAGCATTGGTAACTGTCAGACCAAGTTTACTC
ATATATACTTTAGATTGATT
[125 nt withheld, positions 3941-4065]
C
[141 nt withheld, positions 4067-4207]
CCTTTGACGTTGGAGTCCACGTTCTTT
[37 nt withheld, positions 4235-4271]
ACCCTATCTCGGGCTATTCTTTTGATTTATAAGGGATTTTGCCGATTTCGGCCTATTGGTTAAAAAATGA
GCTGATTTAACAAAAATTTAACGCGAATTTTAACAAAATATTAACGTTTACAATTTAAAAGGATCTAGGT
GAAGATCCTTTTTGATAATCTCATGACCAAAATCCCTTAACGTGAGTTTTCGTTCCACTGAGCGTCAGAC
CCCGTAGAAAAGATCAAAGGATCTTCTTGAGATCCTTTTTTTCTGCGCGTAATCTGCTGCTTGCAAACAA
AAAAACCACCGCTACCAGCGGTGGTTTGTTTGCCGGATCAAGAGCTACCAACTCTTTTTCCGAAGGTAAC
TGGCTTCAGCAGAGCGCAGATACCAAATACTGTCCTTCTAGTGTAGCCGTAGTTAGGCCACCACTTCAAG
AACTCTGTAGCACCGCCTACATACCTCGCTCTGCTAATCCTGTTACCAGTGGCTGCTGCCAGTGGCGATA
AGTCGTGTCTTACCGGGTTGGACTCAAGACGATAGTTACCGGATAAGGCGCAGCGGTCGGGCTGAACGGG
GGGTTCGTGCACACAGCCCAGCTTGGAGCGAACGACCTACACCGAACTGAGATACCTACAGCGTGAGCTA
TGAGAAAGCGCCACGCTTCCCGAAGGGAGAAAGGCGGACAGGTATCCGGTAAGCGGCAGGGTCGGAACAG
GAGAGCGCACGAGGGAGCTTCCAGGGGGAAACGCCTGGTATCTTTATAGTCCTGTCGGGTTTCGCCACCT
CTGACTTGAGCGTCGATTTTTGTGATGCTCGTCAGGGGGGCGGAGCCTATGGAAAAACGCCAGCAACGCG
GCCTTTTTACGGTTCCTGGCCTTTTGCTGGCCTTTTGCTCACATGTTCTTTCCTGCGTTATCCCCTGATT
CTGTGGATAACCGTATTACCGCCTTTGAGTGAGCTGATACCGCTCGCCGCAGCCGAACGACCGAGCGCAG
CGAGTCAGTGAGCGAGGAAGCGGAAGAGCGCCTGATGCGGTATTTTCTCCTTACGCATCTGTGCGGTATT
TCACACCGCATAGGGTCATGGCTGCGCCCCGACACCCGCCAACACCCGCTGACGCGCCCTGACGGGCTTG
TCTGCTCCCGGCATCCGCTTACAGACAAGCTGTGACCGTCTCCGGGAGCTGCATGTGTCAGAGGTTTTCA
CCGTCATCACCGAAACGCGCGAGGCAGAAGGAGATGGCGCCCAACAGTCCCCCGGCCACGGGGCCTGCCA
CCATACCCACGCCGAAACAAGCGCTCATGAGCCCGAAGTGGCGAGCCCGATCTTCCCCATCGGTGATGTC
GGCGATATAGGCGCCAGCAACCGCACCTGTGGCGCCGGTGATGCCGGCCACGATGCGTCCGGCGTAGAGG
ATCTGCTCATGTTTGACAGCTTATCATCGATGCATAATGTGCCTGTCAAATGGACGAAGCAGGGATTCTG
CAAACCCTATGCTACTCCGTCAAGCCGTCAATTGTCTGATTCGTTACCAATTATGACAACTTGACGGCTA
CATCATTCACTTTTTCTTCACAACCGGCACGGAACTCGCTCGGGCTGGCCCCGGTGCATTTTTTAAATAC
CCGCGAGAAATAGAGTTGATCGTCAAAACCAACATTGCGACCGACGGTGGCGATAGGCATCCGGGTGGTG
CTCAAAAGCAGCTTCGCCTGGCTGATACGTTGGTCCTCGCGCCAGCTTAAGACGCTAATCCCTAACTGCT
GGCGGAAAAGATGTGACAGACGCGACGGCGACAAGCAAACATGCTGTGCGACGCTGGCGATATCAAAATT
GCTGTCTGCCAGGTGATCGCTGATGTACTGACAAGCCTCGCGTACCCGATTATCCATCGGTGGATGGAGC
GACTCGTTAATCGCTTCCATGCGCCGCAGTAACAATTGCTCAAGCAGATTTATCGCCAGCAGCTCCGAAT
AGCGCCCTTCCCCTTGCCCGGCGTTAATGATTTGCCCAAACAGGTCGCTGAAATGCGGCTGGTGCGCTTC
ATCCGGGCGAAAGAACCCCGTATTGGCAAATATTGACGGCCAGTTAAGCCATTCATGCCAGTAGGCGCGC
GGACGAAAGTAAACCCACTGGTGATACCATTCGCGAGCCTCCGGATGACGACCGTAGTGATGAATCTCTC
CTGGCGGGAACAGCAAAATATCACCCGGTCGGCAAACAAATTCTCGTCCCTGATTTTTCACCACCCCCTG
ACCGCGAATGGTGAGATTGAGAATATAACCTTTCATTCCCAGCGGTCGGTCGATAAAAAAATCGAGATAA
CCGTTGGCCTCAATCGGCGTTAAACCCGCCACCAGATGGGCATTAAACGAGTATCCCGGCAGCAGGGGAT
CATTTTGCGCTTCAGCCATACTTTTCATACTCCCGCCATTCAGAG
