>Addgene plasmid #167962 | pBN215 | depositor partial sequence | sequence record 336970 | E. coli E69 (O9a:K30) Wzc with Y715E, Y717E, Y718E
ATGACTTCAGTCACATCTAAGCAATCAACGATACTAGGATCTGATGAAATAGATTTAGGTCGCGTTATCG
GTGAGCTAATTGATCATCGTAAGCTTATTATATCTATAACATCGGTTTTTACCTTATTTGCAATACTCTA
TGCATTATTAGCGACTCCTATCTATGAGACGGATGCGCTAATTCAAATAGAGCAGAAGCAAGGTAATGCT
ATACTAAGCAGTCTAAGTCAGGTTTTACCTGATGGCCAACCCCAATCTGCACCTGAAACAGCTTTGCTAC
AATCTCGAATGATTCTTGGCAAAACTATAGATGATTTAAACCTTCAGATTCAAATTGAACAAAAATATTT
TCCTGTTATTGGCCGTGGGTTAGCAAGATTAATGGGAGAAAAACCAGGTAATATTGATATTACTCGGTTA
TATTTGCCTGATAGTGACGATATTAGTAATAATACTCCTAGTATAATATTAACAGTAAAAGATAAAGAAA
ATTATTCGATCAATAGCGATGGTATTCAACTCAATGGGGTTGTAGGGACGTTATTAAATGAAAAAGGGAT
ATCATTACTGGTTAACGAAATCGATGCTAAACCTGGAGATCAATTTGTTATTACACAGTTGCCTCGATTA
AAGGCCATTTCTGATCTTTTAAAAAGTTTTAGCGTTGCTGATTTGGGTAAAGATACGGGAATGTTAACGT
TGACTCTTACTGGAGATAACCCAAAAAGAATATCTCATATTTTGGACAGTATCAGTCAGAACTATCTTGC
ACAGAACATTGCTAGACAAGCTGCGCAGGATGCTAAAAGTCTCGAGTTTTTAAATCAACAATTACCCAAA
GTTCGTGCCGAATTAGATTCTGCGGAAGACAAGTTAAATGCTTATCGTAAGCAAAAAGACTCTGTTGACT
TGAATATGGAAGCTAAATCAGTACTTGATCAAATAGTTAACGTTGATAATCAACTAAATGAATTAACCTT
CCGTGAGGCAGAAGTTTCACAGCTATATACTAAGGAACATCCTACTTATAAGGCGTTAATGGAAAAACGG
CAAACACTTCAAGAAGAAAAATCTAAACTTAATAAGCGCGTTAGTAGTATGCCCTCGACCCAGCAGGAGG
TTCTGCGATTAAGTCGAGATGTTGAATCTGGTCGTGCTGTATATTTGCAATTGCTAAATCGGCAACAAGA
ATTAAACATTGCCAAATCAAGTGCTATTGGCAACGTTAGAATTATTGATAATGCTGTAACAGATCCTAAT
CCTGTAAGACCAAAGAAGACTATCATAATTGTAATAGGTGTTGTTTTAGGGCTAATCGTTTCGGTTGTAC
TGGTATTGTTCCAAGTGTTTCTACGCCGTGGTATCGAATCCCCAGAGCAACTCGAAGAAATCGGAATAAA
CGTGTATGCAAGTATTCCAATATCTGAATGGCTTACAAAAAATGCTCGTCAGTCAGGGAAAGTCAGAAAA
AATCAGTCAGACACATTGCTTGCTGTTGGTAATCCTGCCGATTTAGCTGTTGAGGCCATTCGTGGTTTAC
GCACAAGTTTGCATTTTGCAATGATGGAAGCAAAAAATAATGTCCTAATGATATCGGGTGCTAGTCCAAG
CGCAGGTAAAACTTTTATTAGCAGTAACTTGGCAGCCACTATAGCAATTACAGGGAAAAAAGTTTTATTC
ATTGATGCTGACCTTCGTAAGGGATATGCTCATAAAATGTTTGGTCATAAAAACGATAAAGGATTATCTG
AGTTTTTATCTGGACAAGCCGCTGCTGAAATGATCATTGATAAAGTAGAAGGGGGGGGATTTGATTACAT
TGGTCGTGGACAAATTCCTCCAAACCCAGCTGAATTACTTATGCATCCGCGTTTTGAACAATTATTAAAT
TGGGCCTCACAAAATTATGATTTAATTATAATAGATACACCTCCAATTTTGGCAGTGACAGATGCTGCGA
TTATTGGTCGATATGCTGGAACATGTCTATTAGTCGCTCGCTTTGAAAAAAATACTGTTAAAGAAATTGA
TGTAAGTATGAAGCGGTTTGAGCAAAGTGGTGTGGTAGTCAAAGGCTGTATACTTAACGGTGTTGTAAAG
AAAGCTAGCAGCTACTATAGATATGGCCATAATCATTATGGCGAGTCTGAGGAAGATAAAAAACACCACC
ACCACCACCACTGA
